>Addgene plasmid #154159 | pKM60 | addgene full sequence | sequence record 309336 | Addgene NGS Result
CGCGGAACCCCTATTTGTTTATTTTTCTAAATACATTCAAATATGTATCCGCTCATGAGACAATAACCCT
GATAAATGCTTCAATAATATTGAAAAAGGAAGAGTATGAGTATTCAACATTTCCGTGTCGCCCTTATTCC
CTTTTTTGCGGCATTTTGCCTTCCTGTTTTTGCTCACCCAGAAACGCTGGTGAAAGTAAAAGATGCTGAA
GATCAGTTGGGTGCACGAGTGGGTTACATCGAACTGGATCTCAACAGCGGTAAGATCCTTGAGAGTTTTC
GCCCCGAAGAACGTTTTCCAATGATGAGCACTTTTAAAGTTCTGCTATGTGGCGCGGTATTATCCCGTAT
TGACGCCGGGCAAGAGCAACTCGGTCGCCGCATACACTATTCTCAGAATGACTTGGTTGAGTACTCACCA
GTCACAGAAAAGCATCTTACGGATGGCATGACAGTAAGAGAATTATGCAGTGCTGCCATAACCATGAGTG
ATAACACTGCGGCCAACTTACTTCTGACAACGATCGGAGGACCGAAGGAGCTAACCGCTTTTTTGCACAA
CATGGGGGATCATGTAACTCGCCTTGATCGTTGGGAACCGGAGCTGAATGAAGCCATACCAAACGACGAG
CGTGACACCACGATGCCTGTAGCAATGGCAACAACGTTGCGCAAACTATTAACTGGCGAACTACTTACTC
TAGCTTCCCGGCAACAATTAATAGACTGGATGGAGGCGGATAAAGTTGCAGGACCACTTCTGCGCTCGGC
CCTTCCGGCTGGCTGGTTTATTGCTGATAAATCTGGAGCCGGTGAGCGTGGGTCTCGCGGTATCATTGCA
GCACTGGGGCCAGATGGTAAGCCCTCCCGTATCGTAGTTATCTACACGACGGGGAGTCAGGCAACTATGG
ATGAACGAAATAGACAGATCGCTGAGATAGGTGCCTCACTGATTAAGCATTGGTAACTGTCAGACCAAGT
TTACTCATATATACTTTAGATTGATTTAAAACTTCATTTTTAATTTAAAAGGATCTAGGTGAAGATCCTT
TTTGATAATCTCATGACCAAAATCCCTTAACGTGAGTTTTCGTTCCACTGAGCGTCAGACCCCGTAGAAA
AGATCAAAGGATCTTCTTGAGATCCTTTTTTTCTGCGCGTAATCTGCTGCTTGCAAACAAAAAAACCACC
GCTACCAGCGGTGGTTTGTTTGCCGGATCAAGAGCTACCAACTCTTTTTCCGAAGGTAACTGGCTTCAGC
AGAGCGCAGATACCAAATACTGTTCTTCTAGTGTAGCCGTAGTTAGGCCACCACTTCAAGAACTCTGTAG
CACCGCCTACATACCTCGCTCTGCTAATCCTGTTACCAGTGGCTGCTGCCAGTGGCGATAAGTCGTGTCT
TACCGGGTTGGACTCAAGACGATAGTTACCGGATAAGGCGCAGCGGTCGGGCTGAACGGGGGGTTCGTGC
ACACAGCCCAGCTTGGAGCGAACGACCTACACCGAACTGAGATACCTACAGCGTGAGCTATGAGAAAGCG
CCACGCTTCCCGAAGGGAGAAAGGCGGACAGGTATCCGGTAAGCGGCAGGGTCGGAACAGGAGAGCGCAC
GAGGGAGCTTCCAGGGGGAAACGCCTGGTATCTTTATAGTCCTGTCGGGTTTCGCCACCTCTGACTTGAG
CGTCGATTTTTGTGATGCTCGTCAGGGGGGCGGAGCCTATGGAAAAACGCCAGCAACGCGGCCTTTTTAC
GGTTCCTGGCCTTTTGCTGGCCTTTTGCTCACATGTTCTTTCCTGCGTTATCCCCTGATTCTGTGGATAA
CCGTATTACCGCCTTTGAGTGAGCTGATACCGCTCGCCGCAGCCGAACGACCGAGCGCAGCGAGTCAGTG
AGCGAGGAAGCGGAAGAGCGCCTGATGCGGTATTTTCTCCTTACGCATCTGTGCGGTATTTCACACCGCA
TATGGTGCACTCTCAGTACAATCTGCTCTGATGCCGCATAGTTAAGCCAGTATACACTCCGCTATCGCTA
CGTGACTGGGTCATGGCTGCGCCCCGACACCCGCCAACACCCGCTGACGCGCCCTGACGGGCTTGTCTGC
TCCCGGCATCCGCTTACAGACAAGCTGTGACCGTCTCCGGGAGCTGCATGTGTCAGAGGTTTTCACCGTC
ATCACCGAAACGCGCGAGGCAGGATCAGCCATATCACATTTGTAGAGGTTTTACTTGCTTTAAAAAACCT
CCCACACCTCCCCCTGAACCTGAAACATAAAATGAATGCAATTGTTGTTAACTTGTTTATTGCAGCTTAT
AATGGTTACAAATAAAGCAATAGCATCACAAATTTCACAAATAAAGCATTTTTTTCACTGCATTCTAGTT
GTGGTTTGTCCAAACTCATCAATGTATCTTATCATGTCTGGATCAGCCATATCACATTTGTAGAGGTTTT
ACTTGCTTTAAAAAACCTCCCACACCTCCCCCTGAACCTGAAACATAAAATGAATGCAATTGTTGTTAAC
TTGTTTATTGCAGCTTATAATGGTTACAAATAAAGCAATAGCATCACAAATTTCACAAATAAAGCATTTT
TTTCACTGCATTCTAGTTGTGGTTTGTCCAAACTCATCAATGTATCTTATCATGTCTGGATCCAAGCTTG
CCCGGGCAGATCTCTCGAGGCGTGGCTCCGTGTTGACGCATGTTGACTATGCCTTTGAATGGCTGCCGTT
CGAGACGCGGGAAATTCCAACGTGCAGAAAAACCAACAGGGCGCTAAAAAGGAGAGTGTTTTCGTGGGAG
GTGGAGATGGTCACTGGGGGCAACATAAATATTCAGCGAGAAACGTCATATTTACATTTAGTCTAGGCTG
ATAATCCGGGGACGCGGGAAATTCCAACGGGGTGGTGCCGTTGGAATTTCCCGCGTCTCGATCGGTTATC
TGCCCCCGGCTGACACTTGCCCGTCATTCATTCGGCTGCTTATCGCAGAAGCTCCGTTGGAATTTCCCGC
GTCTCGAACTCGTTTGTCTGGGACTGAGCTATAAAAGCCTCACCATCTCAACGCTCAAAGCCGTTGGAAT
TTCCCGCGTCCGAGCTAAGATGGGAGCTCGAATTCCAGCTTGGCATTCCGGTACTGTTGGTAAAATGGAA
GACGCCAAAAACATAAAGAAAGGCCCGGCGCCATTCTATCCTCTAGAGGATGGAACCGCTGGAGAGCAAC
TGCATAAGGCTATGAAGAGATACGCCCTGGTTCCTGGAACAATTGCTTTTACAGATGCACATATCGAGGT
GAACATCACGTACGCGGAATACTTCGAAATGTCCGTTCGGTTGGCAGAAGCTATGAAACGATATGGGCTG
AATACAAATCACAGAATCGTCGTATGCAGTGAAAACTCTCTTCAATTCTTTATGCCGGTGTTGGGCGCGT
TATTTATCGGAGTTGCAGTTGCGCCCGCGAACGACATTTATAATGAACGTGAATTGCTCAACAGTATGAA
CATTTCGCAGCCTACCGTAGTGTTTGTTTCCAAAAAGGGGTTGCAAAAAATTTTGAACGTGCAAAAAAAA
TTACCAATAATCCAGAAAATTATTATCATGGATTCTAAAACGGATTACCAGGGATTTCAGTCGATGTACA
CGTTCGTCACATCTCATCTACCTCCCGGTTTTAATGAATACGATTTTGTACCAGAGTCCTTTGATCGTGA
CAAAACAATTGCACTGATAATGAATTCCTCTGGATCTACTGGGTTACCTAAGGGTGTGGCCCTTCCGCAT
AGAACTGCCTGCGTCAGATTCTCGCATGCCAGAGATCCTATTTTTGGCAATCAAATCATTCCGGATACTG
CGATTTTAAGTGTTGTTCCATTCCATCACGGTTTTGGAATGTTTACTACACTCGGATATTTGATATGTGG
ATTTCGAGTCGTCTTAATGTATAGATTTGAAGAAGAGCTGTTTTTACGATCCCTTCAGGATTACAAAATT
CAAAGTGCGTTGCTAGTACCAACCCTATTTTCATTCTTCGCCAAAAGCACTCTGATTGACAAATACGATT
TATCTAATTTACACGAAATTGCTTCTGGGGGCGCACCTCTTTCGAAAGAAGTCGGGGAAGCGGTTGCAAA
ACGCTTCCATCTTCCAGGGATACGACAAGGATATGGGCTCACTGAGACTACATCAGCTATTCTGATTACA
CCCGAGGGGGATGATAAACCGGGCGCGGTCGGTAAAGTTGTTCCATTTTTTGAAGCGAAGGTTGTGGATC
TGGATACCGGGAAAACGCTGGGCGTTAATCAGAGAGGCGAATTATGTGTCAGAGGACCTATGATTATGTC
CGGTTATGTAAACAATCCGGAAGCGACCAACGCCTTGATTGACAAGGATGGATGGCTACATTCTGGAGAC
ATAGCTTACTGGGACGAAGACGAACACTTCTTCATAGTTGACCGCTTGAAGTCTTTAATTAAATACAAAG
GATATCAGGTGGCCCCCGCTGAATTGGAATCGATATTGTTACAACACCCCAACATCTTCGACGCGGGCGT
GGCAGGTCTTCCCGACGATGACGCCGGTGAACTTCCCGCCGCCGTTGTTGTTTTGGAGCACGGAAAGACG
ATGACGGAAAAAGAGATCGTGGATTACGTCGCCAGTCAAGTAACAACCGCGAAAAAGTTGCGCGGAGGAG
TTGTGTTTGTGGACGAAGTACCGAAAGGTCTTACCGGAAAACTCGACGCAAGAAAAATCAGAGAGATCCT
CATAAAGGCCAAGAAGGGCGGAAAGTCCAAATTGTAAAATGTAACTGTATTCAGCGATGACGAAATTCTT
AGCTATTGTAATACTCTAGAGGATCTTTGTGAAGGAACCTTACTTCTGTGGTGTGACATAATTGGACAAA
CTACCTACAGAGATTTAAAGCTCTAAGGTAAATATAAAATTTTTAAGTGTATAATGTGTTAAACTACTGA
TTCTAATTGTTTGTGTATTTTAGATTCCAACCTATGGAACTGATGAATGGGAGCAGTGGTGGAATGCCTT
TAATGAGGAAAACCTGTTTTGCTCAGAAGAAATGCCATCTAGTGATGATGAGGCTACTGCTGACTCTCAA
CATTCTACTCCTCCAAAAAAGAAGAGAAAGGTAGAAGACCCCAAGGACTTTCCTTCAGAATTGCTAAGTT
TTTTGAGTCATGCTGTGTTTAGTAATAGAACTCTTGCTTGCTTTGCTATTTACACCACAAAGGAAAAAGC
TGCACTGCTATACAAGAAAATTATGGAAAAATATTCTGTAACCTTTATAAGTAGGCATAACAGTTATAAT
CATAACATACTGTTTTTTCTTACTCCACACAGGCATAGAGTGTCTGCTATTAATAACTATGCTCAAAAAT
TGTGTACCTTTAGCTTTTTAATTTGTAAAGGGGTTAATAAGGAATATTTGATGTATAGTGCCTTGACTAG
AGATCATAATCAGCCATACCACATTTGTAGAGGTTTTACTTGCTTTAAAAAACCTCCCACACCTCCCCCT
GAACCTGAAACATAAAATGAATGCAATTGTTGTTGTTAACTTGTTTATTGCAGCTTATAATGGTTACAAA
TAAAGCAATAGCATCACAAATTTCACAAATAAAGCATTTTTTTCACTGCATTCTAGTTGTGGTTTGTCCA
AACTCATCAATGTATCTTATCATGTCTGGATCCCCAGGAAGCTCCTCTGTGTCCTCATAAACCCTAACCT
CCTCTACTTGAGAGGACATTCCAATCATAGGCTGCCCATCCACCCTCTGTGTCCTCCTGTTAATTAGGTC
ACTTAACAAAAAGGAAATTGGGTAGGGGTTTTTCACAGACCGCTTTCTAAGGGTAATTTTAAAATATCTG
GGAAGTCCCTTCCACTGCTGTGTTCCAGAAGTGTTGGTAAACAGCCCACAAATGTCAACAGCAGAAACAT
ACAAGCTGTCAGCTTTGCACAAGGGCCTCGTGATACGCCTATTTTTATAGGTTAATGTCATGATAATAAT
GGTTTCTTAGACGTCAGGTGGCACTTTTCGGGGAAATGTG
Features (pLannotate 1.2.2; 16 found; start..end, strand, type, name):
      1..105     +  promoter       AmpR promoter: bla
    106..966     +  CDS            AmpR: β-lactamase; bla; confers resistance to ampicillin, carbenicillin, and related antibiotics
   1137..1725    +  rep_origin     ori: high-copy-number ColE1/pMB1/pBR322/pUC origin of replication
   1911..2051    -  misc_feature   bom: basis of mobility region from pBR322
   2153..2192    -  CDS            rop (fragment): Rop protein, which maintains plasmids at low copy number; rop
   2194..2270    +  CDS            large T antigen (fragment): large T antigen from SV40 (simian virus 40)
   2290..2424    +  polyA_signal   SV40 poly(A) signal: SV40 polyadenylation signal
   2422..2498    +  CDS            large T antigen (fragment): large T antigen from SV40 (simian virus 40)
   2518..2652    +  polyA_signal   SV40 poly(A) signal: SV40 polyadenylation signal
   3145..4794    +  CDS            LUCI_PHOPY: Experimental evidence at protein level: Swiss-Prot protein existence level 1. Produces green light with a wavelength of 562 nm. From Photinus pyralis (Common eastern firefly) (Lampyris pyralis).
   4852..4926    +  CDS            small t antigen (fragment): SV40 (simian virus 40) small t antigen
   4928..4993    +  intron         small t intron: SV40 (simian virus 40) small t antigen intron
   5123..5143    +  CDS            SV40 NLS: nuclear localization signal of SV40 (simian virus 40) large T antigen
   5462..5545    +  CDS            large T antigen (fragment): large T antigen from SV40 (simian virus 40)
   5568..5702    +  polyA_signal   SV40 poly(A) signal: SV40 polyadenylation signal
   5655..5975    -  CDS            VP1_POVLY (fragment): Experimental evidence at protein level: Swiss-Prot protein existence level 1. Forms an icosahedral capsid with a T=7 symmetry and a 40 nm diameter. The capsid is composed of 72 pentamers linked to each other by disulfide bonds and associated with VP2 or VP3 proteins. Interacts with a N-linked glycoprotein containing sialic acids on the cell surface to provide virion attachment to target cell. Once attached, the virion is internalized by endocytosis and traffics to the endoplasmic reticulum. Inside the endoplasmic reticulum, the protein folding machinery isomerizes VP1 interpentamer disulfide b
