[The description below was written by a language model from this plasmid's Addgene catalogue record and pLannotate feature annotations shown in this document.]
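Description:
pKM60 is a firefly luciferase reporter plasmid built on the pLUC-MCS backbone. It is propagated in E. coli as a high-copy plasmid, with a ColE1/pUC-type origin of replication and a β-lactamase gene, driven by its own bla promoter, that confers ampicillin resistance. The annotated 6,060 nt sequence also contains pBR322-derived remnants: the bom region and a short rop fragment.

The payload is the Photinus pyralis luciferase coding sequence under the control of the enhancer of the Drosophila melanogaster Metchnikowin gene, which encodes an antimicrobial peptide. According to the record, the four wild-type NF-κB sites of this enhancer were replaced with Rel1A-specific NF-κB sites. The enhancer retains three GATA sites and three putative ecdysone-response elements, and one additional NF-κB site is present. The automated feature table does not annotate the enhancer itself or any minimal promoter. The unannotated interval just upstream of the luciferase ORF is presumably where it lies, but the record does not confirm this.

Two tandem SV40 polyadenylation signals sit upstream of that interval, an arrangement commonly used to block read-through transcription from the backbone and so lower background. Downstream of luciferase are the SV40 small t intron and a further SV40 poly(A) signal for processing of the reporter transcript. The large T, small t, NLS and VP1 fragment calls are incidental matches within these SV40-derived segments rather than expressed genes.

The associated publication concerns pathway-specific immune assays in Aedes aegypti Aag2 mosquito cells. This suggests pKM60 is used as a transfected reporter in which luciferase output reflects Rel1A-dependent NF-κB activity, helping to distinguish between insect immune signalling pathways.
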