Addgene plasmid #154159: pKM60
Purpose: Firefly luciferase under the control of the enhancer for the Drosophila melanogaster Metchnikowin gene, with 4 Rel1A-specific NF-_B sites, 3 GATA sites and 3 putative ecdysone-response elements, plus an additional NF-_B site.
Depositing lab: Kevin Maringer. Depositing organization: University of Surrey. Publication: Imd pathway-specific immune assays reveal NF-kappaB stimulation by viral RNA PAMPs in Aedes aegypti Aag2 cells. Russell TA, Ayaz A, Davidson AD, Fernandez-Sesma A, Maringer K. PLoS Negl Trop Dis. 2021 Feb 16;15(2):e0008524. doi: 10.1371/journal.pntd.0008524. PubMed 33591970.
Backbone
  Vector backbone: pLUC-MCS
  Modifications to backbone: Enhancer for the Drosophila melanogaster Metchnikowin gene, with 4 Rel1A-specific NF-κB sites, 3 GATA sites and 3 putative ecdysone-response elements, plus an additional NF-κB site.
  Vector type: Luciferase
Growth in bacteria
  Bacterial resistance: Ampicillin, 100 μg/mL
  Growth temperature: 37°C
  Growth strain: DH5alpha
  Copy number: High Copy
Gene/Insert
  Gene/Insert name: Firefly luciferase
  Species: Other
  Mutation: 4 wt NF-κB sites were replaced with Rel1A-specific NF-κB sites
  Cloning method: Ligation Independent Cloning
  Sequencing primers: 5′ unknown
Terms and licenses: Academic/Nonprofit Terms; Industry Terms: Not Available to Industry
How to cite: pKM60 was a gift from Kevin Maringer (Addgene plasmid # 154159 ; http://n2t.net/addgene:154159 ; RRID:Addgene_154159)
